Addgene plasmid #72426: pJK579
Purpose: Produces Acetobacter aceti 1023 succinyl-CoA:acetate CoA-transferase with C-terminal His6 tag (AarCH6), additional unique internal restriction enzyme sites
Depositing lab: T. J. Kappock. Depositing organization: Purdue University.
Backbone
  Vector backbone: pET23a
  Backbone size w/o insert (bp): 3666
  Total vector size (bp): 5108
  Vector type: Bacterial Expression
Growth in bacteria
  Bacterial resistance: Ampicillin, 100 μg/mL
  Growth temperature: 37°C
  Growth strain: DH5alpha
  Copy number: High Copy
Gene/Insert
  Gene/Insert name: succinyl-CoA:acetate CoA-transferase (alt names: aarC; AZ09_02565)
  Species: Acetobacter aceti 1023
  Mutation: 4 silent mutations introduce unique internal SpeI, ClaI, and SphI restriction sites.
  GenBank ID: KDE21007.1 ACD85596.1
  Promoter: T7
  Tag / fusion protein: His6 (C terminal on backbone)
  Cloning method: Restriction Enzyme; 5′ cloning site NdeI (not destroyed); 3′ cloning site XhoI (not destroyed)
  Sequencing primers: 5′ T7 promoter; 3′ T7 terminator
Terms and licenses: Academic/Nonprofit Terms; Industry Terms: Not Available to Industry
How to cite: pJK579 was a gift from T. J. Kappock (Addgene plasmid # 72426 ; http://n2t.net/addgene:72426 ; RRID:Addgene_72426)
