[The description below was written by a language model from this plasmid's Addgene catalogue record and pLannotate feature annotations shown in this document.]
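Description:
pJK579 is a bacterial expression plasmid built on the pET23a backbone for producing the succinyl-CoA:acetate CoA-transferase AarC of Acetobacter aceti strain 1023 in E. coli. The 5,108 bp plasmid replicates from a ColE1/pMB1-type origin and is selected with ampicillin through the β-lactamase gene and its own promoter. An f1 phage origin is also present, which allows production of single-stranded DNA. The catalogue lists it as high copy. The automated annotation also picks up a pBR322 bom region, a rop reading frame and an adjacent predicted E. coli ORF, all of which lie in the backbone rather than the insert.

The aarC coding sequence sits between the retained NdeI and XhoI sites, downstream of the T7 promoter and the phage T7 gene 10 ribosome binding site and upstream of the T7 terminator. Expression therefore depends on a host that supplies T7 RNA polymerase. The record lists DH5alpha only as the propagation strain and does not name an expression strain. The open reading frame continues into the vector-encoded C-terminal His6 tag, giving the protein designated AarCH6, which can be purified by immobilised metal affinity chromatography. The annotation software labels this 18 bp tag as a fragment of a 9xHis tag. Its short "SET1" hit just after the tag is probably a match to residual T7-derived vector sequence rather than a functional fusion.

AarC uses succinyl-CoA to convert acetate into acetyl-CoA and succinate, and it contributes to acetic acid resistance in Acetobacter aceti. This version carries four silent mutations that create unique internal SpeI, ClaI and SphI sites without changing the protein. Such sites would make it easier to swap gene segments or build mutants, although the record does not state this purpose.
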