Features (pLannotate 1.2.2; 13 found; start..end, strand, type, name):
     12..467     +  rep_origin     f1 ori (sequence partly withheld): f1 bacteriophage origin of replication; arrow indicates direction of (+) strand synthesis
    494..598     +  promoter       AmpR promoter: bla
    599..1459    +  CDS            AmpR: β-lactamase; bla; confers resistance to ampicillin, carbenicillin, and related antibiotics
   1630..2218    +  rep_origin     ori: high-copy-number ColE1/pMB1/pBR322/pUC origin of replication
   2404..2546    -  misc_feature   bom: basis of mobility region from pBR322
   2648..2839    -  CDS            rop: Rop protein, which maintains plasmids at low copy number; rop
   2856..3236    +  CDS            YPB1_ECOLX: Protein predicted: Swiss-Prot protein existence level 4. From Escherichia coli.
   3348..3366    +  promoter       T7 promoter: promoter for bacteriophage T7 RNA polymerase
   3398..3420    +  RBS            RBS: efficient ribosome binding site from bacteriophage T7 gene 10 (Olins and Rangwala, 1989)
   3428..4942    +  CDS            SCACT_ACEAC: Experimental evidence at protein level: Swiss-Prot protein existence level 1. Utilizes succinyl-CoA to convert toxic acetate to acetyl-CoA and succinate. Required for growth on acetic acid and for resistance to high levels of acetic acid. Has also low activity with acetoacetate as substrate. From Acetobacter aceti.
   4952..4969    +  CDS            9xHis (fragment): 9xHis affinity tag
   4979..5028    +  CDS            SET1 (fragment): solubility-enhancement tag derived from T7 phage gene 10B
   5036..5083    +  terminator     T7 terminator: transcription terminator for bacteriophage T7 RNA polymerase
>Addgene plasmid #72426 | pJK579 | depositor full sequence | sequence record 133996 | pJK579 sequence 5108 bps
TGGCGAATGGG
[124 nt withheld, positions 12-135]
C
[91 nt withheld, positions 137-227]
A
[49 nt withheld, positions 229-277]
CCTTTGACGTTGGAGTCCACGTTCTTT
[37 nt withheld, positions 305-341]
ACCCTATCTCGGTCTATTCTTTTGATTTATAAGGGATTTTGCCGATTTCGGCCTATTGGTTAAAAAATGA
GCTGATTTAACAAAAATTTAACGCGAATTTTAACAAAATATTAACGTTTACAATTTCAGGTGGCACTTTT
CGGGGAAATGTGCGCGGAACCCCTATTTGTTTATTTTTCTAAATACATTCAAATATGTATCCGCTCATGA
GACAATAACCCTGATAAATGCTTCAATAATATTGAAAAAGGAAGAGTATGAGTATTCAACATTTCCGTGT
CGCCCTTATTCCCTTTTTTGCGGCATTTTGCCTTCCTGTTTTTGCTCACCCAGAAACGCTGGTGAAAGTA
AAAGATGCTGAAGATCAGTTGGGTGCACGAGTGGGTTACATCGAACTGGATCTCAACAGCGGTAAGATCC
TTGAGAGTTTTCGCCCCGAAGAACGTTTTCCAATGATGAGCACTTTTAAAGTTCTGCTATGTGGCGCGGT
ATTATCCCGTATTGACGCCGGGCAAGAGCAACTCGGTCGCCGCATACACTATTCTCAGAATGACTTGGTT
GAGTACTCACCAGTCACAGAAAAGCATCTTACGGATGGCATGACAGTAAGAGAATTATGCAGTGCTGCCA
TAACCATGAGTGATAACACTGCGGCCAACTTACTTCTGACAACGATCGGAGGACCGAAGGAGCTAACCGC
TTTTTTGCACAACATGGGGGATCATGTAACTCGCCTTGATCGTTGGGAACCGGAGCTGAATGAAGCCATA
CCAAACGACGAGCGTGACACCACGATGCCTGCAGCAATGGCAACAACGTTGCGCAAACTATTAACTGGCG
AACTACTTACTCTAGCTTCCCGGCAACAATTAATAGACTGGATGGAGGCGGATAAAGTTGCAGGACCACT
TCTGCGCTCGGCCCTTCCGGCTGGCTGGTTTATTGCTGATAAATCTGGAGCCGGTGAGCGTGGGTCTCGC
GGTATCATTGCAGCACTGGGGCCAGATGGTAAGCCCTCCCGTATCGTAGTTATCTACACGACGGGGAGTC
AGGCAACTATGGATGAACGAAATAGACAGATCGCTGAGATAGGTGCCTCACTGATTAAGCATTGGTAACT
GTCAGACCAAGTTTACTCATATATACTTTAGATTGATTTAAAACTTCATTTTTAATTTAAAAGGATCTAG
GTGAAGATCCTTTTTGATAATCTCATGACCAAAATCCCTTAACGTGAGTTTTCGTTCCACTGAGCGTCAG
ACCCCGTAGAAAAGATCAAAGGATCTTCTTGAGATCCTTTTTTTCTGCGCGTAATCTGCTGCTTGCAAAC
AAAAAAACCACCGCTACCAGCGGTGGTTTGTTTGCCGGATCAAGAGCTACCAACTCTTTTTCCGAAGGTA
ACTGGCTTCAGCAGAGCGCAGATACCAAATACTGTCCTTCTAGTGTAGCCGTAGTTAGGCCACCACTTCA
AGAACTCTGTAGCACCGCCTACATACCTCGCTCTGCTAATCCTGTTACCAGTGGCTGCTGCCAGTGGCGA
TAAGTCGTGTCTTACCGGGTTGGACTCAAGACGATAGTTACCGGATAAGGCGCAGCGGTCGGGCTGAACG
GGGGGTTCGTGCACACAGCCCAGCTTGGAGCGAACGACCTACACCGAACTGAGATACCTACAGCGTGAGC
TATGAGAAAGCGCCACGCTTCCCGAAGGGAGAAAGGCGGACAGGTATCCGGTAAGCGGCAGGGTCGGAAC
AGGAGAGCGCACGAGGGAGCTTCCAGGGGGAAACGCCTGGTATCTTTATAGTCCTGTCGGGTTTCGCCAC
CTCTGACTTGAGCGTCGATTTTTGTGATGCTCGTCAGGGGGGCGGAGCCTATGGAAAAACGCCAGCAACG
CGGCCTTTTTACGGTTCCTGGCCTTTTGCTGGCCTTTTGCTCACATGTTCTTTCCTGCGTTATCCCCTGA
TTCTGTGGATAACCGTATTACCGCCTTTGAGTGAGCTGATACCGCTCGCCGCAGCCGAACGACCGAGCGC
AGCGAGTCAGTGAGCGAGGAAGCGGAAGAGCGCCTGATGCGGTATTTTCTCCTTACGCATCTGTGCGGTA
TTTCACACCGCATATATGGTGCACTCTCAGTACAATCTGCTCTGATGCCGCATAGTTAAGCCAGTATACA
CTCCGCTATCGCTACGTGACTGGGTCATGGCTGCGCCCCGACACCCGCCAACACCCGCTGACGCGCCCTG
ACGGGCTTGTCTGCTCCCGGCATCCGCTTACAGACAAGCTGTGACCGTCTCCGGGAGCTGCATGTGTCAG
AGGTTTTCACCGTCATCACCGAAACGCGCGAGGCAGCTGCGGTAAAGCTCATCAGCGTGGTCGTGAAGCG
ATTCACAGATGTCTGCCTGTTCATCCGCGTCCAGCTCGTTGAGTTTCTCCAGAAGCGTTAATGTCTGGCT
TCTGATAAAGCGGGCCATGTTAAGGGCGGTTTTTTCCTGTTTGGTCACTGATGCCTCCGTGTAAGGGGGA
TTTCTGTTCATGGGGGTAATGATACCGATGAAACGAGAGAGGATGCTCACGATACGGGTTACTGATGATG
AACATGCCCGGTTACTGGAACGTTGTGAGGGTAAACAACTGGCGGTATGGATGCGGCGGGACCAGAGAAA
AATCACTCAGGGTCAATGCCAGCGCTTCGTTAATACAGATGTAGGTGTTCCACAGGGTAGCCAGCAGCAT
CCTGCGATGCAGATCCGGAACATAATGGTGCAGGGCGCTGACTTCCGCGTTTCCAGACTTTACGAAACAC
GGAAACCGAAGACCATTCATGTTGTTGCTCAGGTCGCAGACGTTTTGCAGCAGCAGTCGCTTCACGTTCG
CTCGCGTATCGGTGATTCATTCTGCTAACCAGTAAGGCAACCCCGCCAGCCTAGCCGGGTCCTCAACGAC
AGGAGCACGATCATGCGCACCCGTGGCCAGGACCCAACGCTGCCCGAGATCTCGATCCCGCGAAATTAAT
ACGACTCACTATAGGGAGACCACAACGGTTTCCCTCTAGAAATAATTTTGTTTAACTTTAAGAAGGAGAT
ATACATATGACAGAGCGCATTCGGAACGTCGCGCTGCGCAGTAAAGTATGTCCGGCAGAAACCGCATCCG
AGTTGATCAAGCACGGAGACGTGGTGGGGACTAGTGGTTTTACCGGGGCAGGTTACCCCAAGGAAGTACC
CAAGGCGCTGGCCCAGCGGATGGAAGCTGCGCATGATCGGGGCGAAAAATACCAGATCAGCCTGATTACG
GGCGCATCCACGGGCCCTCAGCTGGATGGTGAGCTGGCCAAGGCCAACGGGGTGTATTTCCGCTCGCCAT
TCAATACGGATGCCACCATGCGCAACCGTATTAATGCGGGTGAAACGGAATATTTTGATAACCATCTGGG
GCAGGTGGCTGGCCGTGCCGTGCAGGGCAATTACGGCAAGTTCAATATTGCGCTGGTGGAAGCCACAGCC
ATTACGGAAGATGGCGGCATTGTGCCCACATCTTCTGTCGGCAATTCCCAGACATTCCTCAATCTGGCCG
AAAAGGTCATTATCGAGGTAAATGAATGGCAGAATCCGATGCTGGAAGGCATCCATGATATCTGGGATGG
CAACGTAAGTGGCGTGCCTACGCGTGATATTGTGCCGATTGTACGGGCAGATCAGCGCGTGGGTGGCCCG
GTTTTACGGGTGAACCCGGACAAGATTGCTGCCATTGTACGCACGAATGACCGGGACAGAAATGCCCCGT
TTGCCGCGCCGGATGAAACAGCAAAAGCTATTGCGGGCTATTTGCTTGATTTCTTTGGGCATGAAGTCAA
ACAGAATCGATTGCCGCCCTCACTTCTGCCGCTCCAGTCTGGTGTGGGCAATGTGGCCAACGCCGTGCTG
GAAGGGCTGAAGGAAGGCCCATTTGAAAATCTGGTGGGCTATAGTGAGGTGATTCAGGATGGCATGCTGG
CCATGCTGGATTCTGGCCGTATGCGTATTGCCTCTGCCTCGTCTTTCTCGCTGAGCCCGGAAGCTGCGGA
AGAAATCAATAACCGGATGGATTTCTTCCGCAGCAAGATCATTCTGCGCCAGCAGGATGTCAGCAACAGC
CCCGGCATTATCCGCCGTTTAGGCTGCATTGCCATGAACGGCATGATTGAGGCGGATATTTACGGAAACG
TGAATTCTACCCGCGTGATGGGTTCCAAAATGATGAATGGTATTGGGGGATCGGGTGATTTTGCCCGGAG
TTCCTACCTGTCCATCTTCCTGTCTCCCTCCACAGCCAAAGGTGGCAAGATTTCAGCCATTGTGCCGATG
GCTGCGCATGTGGACCACATCATGCAGGATGCGCAGATTTTTGTAACCGAGCAGGGGCTGGCGGATCTGC
GTGGGCTTTCACCGGTGCAACGTGCGCGTGAAATTATTTCCAAATGTGCGCATCCGGATTACCGGCCGAT
GTTGCAGGATTATTTTGATCGTGCGCTTAAAAATTCCTTTGGTAAGCACACACCGCATCTGCTGACGGAA
GCTCTGTCTTGGCATCAGCGGTTTATTGATACGGGCACCATGCTCCCATCATCACTCGAGCACCACCACC
ACCACCACTGAGATCCGGCTGCTAACAAAGCCCGAAAGGAAGCTGAGTTGGCTGCTGCCACCGCTGAGCA
ATAACTAGCATAACCCCTTGGGGCCTCTAAACGGGTCTTGAGGGGTTTTTTGCTGAAAGGAGGAACTATA
TCCGGAT
