>Addgene plasmid #72426 | pJK579 | addgene partial sequence | sequence record 136133 | T7 5'-TAATACGACTCACTATAGGG-3'
TAATTTTGTTTAACTTTAAGAAGGAGATATACATATGACAGAGCGCATTCGGAACGTCGCGCTGCGCAGT
AAAGTATGTCCGGCAGAAACCGCATCCGAGTTGATCAAGCACGGAGACGTGGTGGGGACTAGTGGTTTTA
CCGGGGCAGGTTACCCCAAGGAAGTACCCAAGGCGCTGGCCCAGCGGATGGAAGCTGCGCATGATCGGGG
CGAAAAATACCAGATCAGCCTGATTACGGGCGCATCCACGGGCCCTCAGCTGGATGGTGAGCTGGCCAAG
GCCAACGGGGTGTATTTCCGCTCGCCATTCAATACGGATGCCACCATGCGCAACCGTATTAATGCGGGTG
AAACGGAATATTTTGATAACCATCTGGGGCAGGTGGCTGGCCGTGCCGTGCAGGGCAATTACGGCAAGTT
CAATATTGCGCTGGTGGAAGCCACAGCCATTACGGAAGATGGCGGCATTGTGCCCACATCTTCTGTCGGC
AATTCCCAGACATTCCTCAATCTGGCCGAAAAGGTCATTATCGAGGTAAATGAATGGCAGAATCCGATGC
TGGAAGGCATCCATGATATCTGGGATGGCAACGTAAGTGGCGTGCCTACGCGTGATATTGTGCCGATTGT
ACGGGCAGATCAGCGCGTGGGTGGCCCGGTTTTACGGGTGAACCCGGACAAGATTGCTGCCATTGTACGC
ACGAATGACCGGGACAGAAATGCCCCGTTTGCCGCGCCGGATGAAACAGCAAAAGCTATTGCGGGCTATT
TGCTTGATTTCTTTGGGCATGAAGTCAAACAGAATCGATTGCCGCCCTCACTTCTGCCGCTCCAGTCTGG
TGTGGGCAATGTGGCCAACGCCGTGCTGGAAGGGCTGAAGGAAGGCCCATTTGAAAATCTGGTGGGCTAT
AGTGAGGTGATTCAGGATGGCATGCTGGCCATGCTGGATTCTGGCCGTATGCGTATTGCCTCTGCCTCGT
CTTTCTCGCTGAGCCCGGAAGCTGCGGAAGAAATCAATAACCGGATGGATTTCTTCCGCAGCAAGATCAT
TCTGCGC
