>Addgene plasmid #72426 | pJK579 | addgene partial sequence | sequence record 136135 | T7term 5'-GCTAGTTATTGCTCAGCGG-3'
TTTGTTAGCAGCCGGATCTCAGTGGTGGTGGTGGTGGTGCTCGAGTGATGATGGGAGCATGGTGCCCGTA
TCAATAAACCGCTGATGCCAAGACAGAGCTTCCGTCAGCAGATGCGGTGTGTGCTTACCAAAGGAATTTT
TAAGCGCACGATCAAAATAATCCTGCAACATCGGCCGGTAATCCGGATGCGCACATTTGGAAATAATTTC
ACGCGCACGTTGCACCGGTGAAAGCCCACGCAGATCCGCCAGCCCCTGCTCGGTTACAAAAATCTGCGCA
TCCTGCATGATGTGGTCCACATGCGCAGCCATCGGCACAATGGCTGAAATCTTGCCACCTTTGGCTGTGG
AGGGAGACAGGAAGATGGACAGGTAGGAACTCCGGGCAAAATCACCCGATCCCCCAATACCATTCATCAT
TTTGGAACCCATCACGCGGGTAGAATTCACGTTTCCGTAAATATCCGCCTCAATCATGCCGTTCATGGCA
ATGCAGCCTAAACGGCGGATAATGCCGGGGCTGTTGCTGACATCCTGCTGGCGCAGAATGATCTTGCTGC
GGAAGAAATCCATCCGGTTATTGATTTCTTCCGCAGCTTCCGGGCTCAGCGAGAAAGACGAGGCAGAGGC
AATACGCATACGGCCAGAATCCAGCATGGCCAGCATGCCATCCTGAATCACCTCACTATAGCCCACCAGA
TTTTCAAATGGGCCTTCCTTCAGCCCTTCCAGCACGGCGTTGGCCACATTGCCCACACCAGACTGGAGCG
GCAGAAGTGAGGGCGGCAATCGATTCTGTTTGACTTCATGCCCAAAGAAATCAAGCAAATAGCCCGCAAT
AGCTTTTGCTGTTTCATCCGGCGCGGCAAACGGGGCATTTCTGTCCCGGTCATTCGTGCGTACAATGGCA
GCAATCTTGTCCGGGTTCACCCGTAAAACCGGGCCACCCACGCGCTGATCTGCCCGTACAATCGGCACAA
TATCACGCGTAGGCACGCCACTTACGTTGCCATCCCAGATATCATGGATGCCTTCCAGCATCGGATTCTG
CCATTCATTTACCTCGATAATGACCTTTTCGGCCAGATTGAGGAATGTCTGGGAAT
